>Addgene plasmid #227172 | pWormgate2-myo-2p-mCherry-P2A-flag-UltraID | addgene full sequence | sequence record 459058 | Addgene NGS Result
ATGACCATGATTACGCCAAGCTTCATTTTATATCTGAGTAGTATCCTTTGCTTTAAATGTCCATAAAACT
AATTTTATAATCAATAAAACAACGTTTGTAAATCAACTGAGTTTACAAGTAGAGACATTGAGGGATACTT
TCACTATGCTAAAGTGATAATCGACCAAATAATAACTTCACTTTGGTATTTATTCCTGTCTTATAAATGT
TATGTATGAATTAAATTCATATGCATATGGCTCACTCTGACAATTTTTAATAATCTTCCAGATCAATATT
GACTACCGATGCGGGTGGTCTTTTGCTTTGAATTCTGCTGAACTTTACACCCCGAACAGCAATGTGTGCT
TCAGCCTAAAAAAAAGTAAGTGTGTTAATCAGTGCCCCCGATTCTTCATTTTTTGCCCCTCTCTCCCGTT
TCGTCGGCAAAAGAAGAGAAAATAAAGATAAGTCTCAAGATAGGTTGGTAATCGCTAAAGTGGTTGTGTG
GATAAGAGTAGCAAAATGGCAGGAAGAGCACTTTGCGCGCACACACTGTACTCATTGTTCTGGATAAAAT
TCTCTCGTTGTTTGCCGTCGGATGTCTGCCTCTCTGCATTGAGCCGGCTTCTTCACTATCTTTAGTTAAC
CTAAAATGCCGTTTCTTTTCTCGTATCCCCACTATCCCGTTGAGGTTCTCTGCTCTCTTCGCTCCCTACC
GCCAGCGAGCAACTATCCGTGGGGGCGCCTTGCTCGGAAGATGGGGGGGAAGAAAGAAGATTTTTGCTAT
TTGCACTTGAGAAAGAGACTTTTCCTGCGTCGATGGTTAGAGAACAGTGTGCAGACACTTTTCAGCTACC
TAGAATTACAATTGGATATCCCCGCCTCCCAATCCACCCACCCAGGGAAAAAGAAGGGCTCGCCGAAAAT
CAAAGTTATCTCCAGGCTCGCGCATCCCACCGAGCGGTTGACTTCTCTCCACCACTTTTCATTTTAACCC
TCGATCGTCAGACACAGAAATGGCTAGCATGGTCTCAAAGGGTGAAGAAGATAACATGGCAATTATTAAA
GAGTTTATGCGTTTCAAGGTGCATATGGAGGGATCTGTCAATGGGCATGAGTTTGAAATTGAAGGTGAAG
GAGAAGGCCGACCATATGAGGGAACACAAACCGCAAAACTAAAGGTAAGTTTAAACATATATATACTAAC
TAACCCTGATTATTTAAATTTTCAGGTAACTAAAGGCGGACCATTACCATTCGCCTGGGACATCCTCTCT
CCACAGTTCATGTATGGAAGTAAAGCTTATGTTAAACATCCGGCAGATATACCAGATTATTTGAAACTTT
CATTCCCGGAGGGTTTTAAGTGGGAACGCGTAATGAATTTTGAAGACGGAGGAGTTGTTACAGTGACGCA
AGACTCAAGGTAAGTTTAAACAGTTCGGTACTAACTAACCATACATATTTAAATTTTCAGCCTCCAAGAT
GGAGAATTTATTTATAAAGTCAAACTTCGAGGAACGAATTTCCCCTCGGATGGACCTGTTATGCAGAAGA
AGACTATGGGATGGGAAGCTTCAAGTGAAAGAATGTACCCTGAAGACGGTGCTCTTAAGGGAGAGATTAA
ACAACGTCTTAAATTGAAAGATGGAGGACATTACGATGCTGAGGTAAGTTTAAACATGATTTTACTAACT
AACTAATCTGATTTAAATTTTCAGGTGAAGACAACTTACAAAGCCAAAAAACCAGTTCAGCTGCCAGGAG
CGTACAATGTTAATATTAAACTGGATATCACCTCCCACAACGAGGATTACACTATCGTTGAGCAATATGA
AAGAGCTGAAGGGCGGCACTCGACAGGTGGCATGGATGAATTGTATAAGAGCGGAGCTACTAACTTCAGC
CTGCTGAAGCAGGCTGGAGACGTGGAGGAGAACCCTGGACCTGGCAGCGATTATAAAGACGATGACGACA
AGGACTTCAAGAACCTGATCTGGCTGAAGGAGGTGGACAGCACCCAGGAGAGACTGAAGGAGTGGAACGT
GTCCTACGGCACCGCCCTGGTGGCCGACAGACAGACCAAGGGCAGAGGCGGCCCGGGCAGAAAGTGGCTG
AGCCAGGAGGGCGGCCTGTACTTCAGCTTCCTGCTGAACCCCAAGGAGTTCGAGAACCTGCTGCAGCTGC
CCCTGGTGCTGGGCCTGAGCGTGAGCGAGGCCCTGGAGGAGATCACCGAGATCCCCTTCAGCCTGAAGTG
GCCCAACGACGTGTACTTCCAGGAGAAGAAGGTGAGCGGCGTGCTGTGCGAGCTGAGCAAGGACAAGCTG
ATCGTGGGCATCGGCATCAACGTGAACCAGAGAGAGATCCCCGAGGAGATCAAGGACAGAGCCACCACCC
TGTACGAGATCACCGGCAAGGACTGGGACAGAAAGGAGGTGCTGCTGAAGGTGCTGAAGAGAATCAGCGA
GAACCTGAAGAAGTTCAAGGAGAAGTAAGAGCTCCGCATCGGCCGCTGTCATCAGATCGCCATCTCGCGC
CCGTGCCTCTGACTTCTAAGTCCAATTACTCTTCAACATCCCTACATGCTCTTTCTCCCTGTGCTCCCAC
CCCCTATTTTTGTTATTATCAAAAAACTTCTCTTAATTTCTTTGTTTTTTAGCTTCTTTTAAGTCACCTC
TAACAATGAAATTGTGTAGATTCAAAAATAGAATTAATTCGTAATAAAAAGTCGAAAAAAATTGTGCTCC
CTCCCCCCATTAATAATAATTCTATCCCAAAATCTACACAATGTTCTGTGTACACTTCTTATGTTTTTTA
CTTCTGATAAATTTTTTTGAAACATCATAGAAAAAACCGCACACAAAATACCTTATCATATGTTACGTTT
CAGTTTATGACCGCAATTTTTATTTCTTCGCACGTCTGGGCCTCTCATGACGTCAAATCATGCTCATCGT
GAAAAAGTTTTGGAGTATTTTTGGAATTTTTCAATCAAGTGAAAGTTTATGAAATTAATTTTCCTGCTTT
TGCTTTTTGGGGTTTCCCCTATTGTTTGTCAAGATTTCGAGGACGGCGTTTTTCTTGCTAAAATCACAAG
TATTGATGAGCACGATGCAAGAAAGATCGGAAGAAGGTTTGGGTTTGAGGCTCAGTGGAAGGTGAGTAGA
AGTTGATAATTTGAAAGTGGAGTAGTGTCTATGGGGTTTTTGCCTTAAATGACAGAATACATTCCCAATA
TACCAAACATAACTGTTTCTACTAGTCGGCCGTACGGGCCCTTTCGTCTCGCGCGTTTCGGTGATGACGG
TGAAAACCTCTGACACATGCAGCTCCCGGAGACGGTCACAGCTTGTCTGTAAGCGGATGCCGGGAGCAGA
CAAGCCCGTCAGGGCGCGTCAGCGGGTGTTGGCGGGTGTCGGGGCTGGCTTAACTATGCGGCATCAGAGC
AGATTGTACTGAGAGTGCACCATATGCGGTGTGAAATACCGCACAGATGCGTAAGGAGAAAATACCGCAT
CAGGCGGCCTTAAGGGCCTCGTGATACGCCTATTTTTATAGGTTAATGTCATGATAATAATGGTTTCTTA
GACGTCAGGTGGCACTTTTCGGGGAAATGTGCGCGGAACCCCTATTTGTTTATTTTTCTAAATACATTCA
AATATGTATCCGCTCATGAGACAATAACCCTGATAAATGCTTCAATAATATTGAAAAAGGAAGAGTATGA
GTATTCAACATTTCCGTGTCGCCCTTATTCCCTTTTTTGCGGCATTTTGCCTTCCTGTTTTTGCTCACCC
AGAAACGCTGGTGAAAGTAAAAGATGCTGAAGATCAGTTGGGTGCACGAGTGGGTTACATCGAACTGGAT
CTCAACAGCGGTAAGATCCTTGAGAGTTTTCGCCCCGAAGAACGTTTTCCAATGATGAGCACTTTTAAAG
TTCTGCTATGTGGCGCGGTATTATCCCGTATTGACGCCGGGCAAGAGCAACTCGGTCGCCGCATACACTA
TTCTCAGAATGACTTGGTTGAGTACTCACCAGTCACAGAAAAGCATCTTACGGATGGCATGACAGTAAGA
GAATTATGCAGTGCTGCCATAACCATGAGTGATAACACTGCGGCCAACTTACTTCTGACAACGATCGGAG
GACCGAAGGAGCTAACCGCTTTTTTGCACAACATGGGGGATCATGTAACTCGCCTTGATCGTTGGGAACC
GGAGCTGAATGAAGCCATACCAAACGACGAGCGTGACACCACGATGCCTGTAGCAATGGCAACAACGTTG
CGCAAACTATTAACTGGCGAACTACTTACTCTAGCTTCCCGGCAACAATTAATAGACTGGATGGAGGCGG
ATAAAGTTGCAGGACCACTTCTGCGCTCGGCCCTTCCGGCTGGCTGGTTTATTGCTGATAAATCTGGAGC
CGGTGAGCGTGGGTCTCGCGGTATCATTGCAGCACTGGGGCCAGATGGTAAGCCCTCCCGTATCGTAGTT
ATCTACACGACGGGGAGTCAGGCAACTATGGATGAACGAAATAGACAGATCGCTGAGATAGGTGCCTCAC
TGATTAAGCATTGGTAACTGTCAGACCAAGTTTACTCATATATACTTTAGATTGATTTAAAACTTCATTT
TTAATTTAAAAGGATCTAGGTGAAGATCCTTTTTGATAATCTCATGACCAAAATCCCTTAACGTGAGTTT
TCGTTCCACTGAGCGTCAGACCCCGTAGAAAAGATCAAAGGATCTTCTTGAGATCCTTTTTTTCTGCGCG
TAATCTGCTGCTTGCAAACAAAAAAACCACCGCTACCAGCGGTGGTTTGTTTGCCGGATCAAGAGCTACC
AACTCTTTTTCCGAAGGTAACTGGCTTCAGCAGAGCGCAGATACCAAATACTGTTCTTCTAGTGTAGCCG
TAGTTAGGCCACCACTTCAAGAACTCTGTAGCACCGCCTACATACCTCGCTCTGCTAATCCTGTTACCAG
TGGCTGCTGCCAGTGGCGATAAGTCGTGTCTTACCGGGTTGGACTCAAGACGATAGTTACCGGATAAGGC
GCAGCGGTCGGGCTGAACGGGGGGTTCGTGCACACAGCCCAGCTTGGAGCGAACGACCTACACCGAACTG
AGATACCTACAGCGTGAGCTATGAGAAAGCGCCACGCTTCCCGAAGGGAGAAAGGCGGACAGGTATCCGG
TAAGCGGCAGGGTCGGAACAGGAGAGCGCACGAGGGAGCTTCCAGGGGGAAACGCCTGGTATCTTTATAG
TCCTGTCGGGTTTCGCCACCTCTGACTTGAGCGTCGATTTTTGTGATGCTCGTCAGGGGGGCGGAGCCTA
TGGAAAAACGCCAGCAACGCGGCCTTTTTACGGTTCCTGGCCTTTTGCTGGCCTTTTGCTCACATGTTCT
TTCCTGCGTTATCCCCTGATTCTGTGGATAACCGTATTACCGCCTTTGAGTGAGCTGATACCGCTCGCCG
CAGCCGAACGACCGAGCGCAGCGAGTCAGTGAGCGAGGAAGCGGAAGAGCGCCCAATACGCAAACCGCCT
CTCCCCGCGCGTTGGCCGATTCATTAATGCAGCTGGCACGACAGGTTTCCCGACTGGAAAGCGGGCAGTG
AGCGCAACGCAATTAATGTGAGTTAGCTCACTCATTAGGCACCCCAGGCTTTACACTTTATGCTTCCGGC
TCGTATGTTGTGTGGAATTGTGAGCGGATAACAATTTCACACAGGAAACAGCT
Features (pLannotate 1.2.2; 12 found; start..end, strand, type, name):
   1009..1869    +  CDS            mCherry: mCherry is a basic (constitutively fluorescent) red fluorescent protein published in 2004, derived from Discosoma sp.. It is reported to be a very rapidly-maturing monomer with low acid sensitivity.
   1966..2475    +  CDS            BioID2 (fragment): promiscuous R40G mutant of a biotin protein ligase from Aquifex aeolicus (Kim et al., 2016)
   2989..3141    +  CDS            aex-5 (fragment): AEX5_CAEEL - Also known as kpc-3 From Caenorhabditis elegans.
   3268..3303    +  CDS            rop (fragment): Rop protein, which maintains plasmids at low copy number; rop
   3405..3504    +  misc_feature   bom (fragment): basis of mobility region from pBR322
   3602..3706    +  promoter       AmpR promoter: bla
   3707..4567    +  CDS            AmpR: β-lactamase; bla; confers resistance to ampicillin, carbenicillin, and related antibiotics
   4738..5326    +  rep_origin     ori: high-copy-number ColE1/pMB1/pBR322/pUC origin of replication
   5509..5601    +  CDS            lacI (fragment): lac repressor; lacI; The lac repressor binds to the lac operator to inhibit transcription in E. coli. This inhibition can be relieved by adding lactose or isopropyl-β-D-thiogalactopyranoside (IPTG).
   5614..5635    +  protein_bind   CAP binding site: CAP binding activates transcription in the presence of cAMP. E. coli catabolite activator protein
   5650..5680    +  promoter       lac promoter: promoter for the E. coli lac operon
   5688..5704    +  protein_bind   lac operator: The lac repressor binds to the lac operator to inhibit transcription in E. coli. This inhibition can be relieved by adding lactose or isopropyl-β-D-thiogalactopyranoside (IPTG). lac repressor encoded by lacI
