[The description below was written by a language model from this plasmid's Addgene catalogue record and pLannotate feature annotations shown in this document.]
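Description:
pWormgate2-myo-2p-mCherry-P2A-flag-UltraID is a C. elegans expression plasmid built on the pWormgate2 backbone, catalogued at about 5.7 kb, in close agreement with the 5,723 nt sequenced record. It is propagated in E. coli as a high-copy plasmid through a ColE1/pUC-type origin and selected with ampicillin via the bla gene and its own promoter. Short remnants of rop, the pBR322 bom region, lacI and a lac promoter/operator/CAP site are also annotated. These are leftover cloning-vector sequences rather than functional parts of the worm expression cassette.

The payload is a single open reading frame driven by the myo-2 promoter, which restricts expression to the pharyngeal muscle. The promoter itself is not annotated in the feature table, but presumably occupies the unannotated region upstream of mCherry. The cassette encodes mCherry, followed by a P2A ribosome-skipping peptide, a FLAG epitope and UltraID. The software labels UltraID as a BioID2 fragment, consistent with UltraID being a compact promiscuous biotin ligase derived from the Aquifex aeolicus enzyme. The P2A and FLAG elements are also not annotated individually, though a short gap between the two coding features would accommodate them. Because of P2A, the red fluorescent protein and the FLAG-tagged ligase are produced as separate polypeptides from one transcript. mCherry therefore reports where the transgene is expressed without being fused to the enzyme. A downstream fragment matching C. elegans aex-5 is annotated; its role, possibly as part of a 3′ regulatory region, is not stated. The recorded purpose is organ-specific expression of the two separated proteins in the pharynx, which suits tissue-restricted proximity biotinylation experiments in live worms.
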