Addgene plasmid #227172: pWormgate2-myo-2p-mCherry-P2A-flag-UltraID
Purpose: For organ-specific expression of separated mCherry and UltraID in the pharyngeal muscle of C. elegans.
Depositing lab: Yimon Aye. Depositing organization: Swiss Federal Institute of Technology (EPFL). Publication: Organ-specific electrophile responsivity mapping in live C. elegans. Liu J, Kulkarni A, Gao YQ, Urul DA, Hamelin R, Novotny BA, Long MJC, Aye Y. Cell. 2024 Dec 26;187(26):7450-7469.e29. doi: 10.1016/j.cell.2024.10.014. Epub 2024 Nov 5. PubMed 39504959.
Backbone
  Vector backbone: pWormgate2
  Backbone size w/o insert (bp): 3276
  Total vector size (bp): 5731
  Vector type: Worm Expression
Growth in bacteria
  Bacterial resistance: Ampicillin, 100 μg/mL
  Growth temperature: 37°C
  Growth strain: DH5alpha
  Growth instructions: The depositing lab recommends XL10-Gold strain for expression.
  Copy number: High Copy
Gene/Insert
  Gene/Insert name: mCherry::P2A::UltraID
  Promoter: myo-2
  Cloning method: Unknown
  Sequencing primers: 5′ M13 reverse
Terms and licenses: Academic/Nonprofit Terms; Industry Terms: Not Available to Industry
How to cite: pWormgate2-myo-2p-mCherry-P2A-flag-UltraID was a gift from Yimon Aye (Addgene plasmid # 227172 ; http://n2t.net/addgene:227172 ; RRID:Addgene_227172)
